>Addgene plasmid #192317 | pEN_TT mCh-V5-NES-EGFP-Erbb2 NLS | addgene full sequence | sequence record 375756 | Addgene NGS Result
CTGACGGATGGCCTTTTTGCGTTTCTACAAACTCTTCCTGTTAGTTAGTTACTTAAGCTCGGGCCCCAAA
TAATGATTTTATTTTGACTGATAGTGACCTGTTCGTTGCAACAAATTGATAAGCAATGCTTTTTTATAAT
GCCAACTTTGTACAAAAAAGCAGGCTTTAAAGGAACCAATTCAGTCGACTGGATCCCGAGTTTACTCCCT
ATCAGTGATAGAGAACGTATGTCGAGTTTACTCCCTATCAGTGATAGAGAACGATGTCGAGTTTACTCCC
TATCAGTGATAGAGAACGTATGTCGAGTTTACTCCCTATCAGTGATAGAGAACGTATGTCGAGTTTACTC
CCTATCAGTGATAGAGAACGTATGTCGAGTTTATCCCTATCAGTGATAGAGAACGTATGTCGAGTTTACT
CCCTATCAGTGATAGAGAACGTATGTCGAGGTAGGCGTGTACGGTGGGAGGCCTATATAAGCAGAGCTCG
TTTAGTGAACCGTCAGATCGCCACTAGTATGGTGAGCAAGGGCGAGGAGGATAACATGGCCATCATCAAG
GAGTTCATGCGCTTCAAGGTGCACATGGAGGGCTCCGTGAACGGCCACGAGTTCGAGATCGAGGGCGAGG
GCGAGGGCCGCCCCTACGAGGGCACCCAGACCGCCAAGCTGAAGGTGACCAAGGGTGGCCCCCTGCCCTT
CGCCTGGGACATCCTGTCCCCTCAGTTCATGTACGGCTCCAAGGCCTACGTGAAGCACCCCGCCGACATC
CCCGACTACTTGAAGCTGTCCTTCCCCGAGGGCTTCAAGTGGGAGCGCGTGATGAACTTCGAGGACGGCG
GCGTGGTGACCGTGACCCAGGACTCCTCCCTGCAGGACGGCGAGTTCATCTACAAGGTGAAGCTGCGCGG
CACCAACTTCCCCTCCGACGGCCCCGTAATGCAGAAGAAGACCATGGGCTGGGAGGCCTCCTCCGAGCGG
ATGTACCCCGAGGACGGCGCCCTGAAGGGCGAGATCAAGCAGAGGCTGAAGCTGAAGGACGGCGGCCACT
ACGACGCTGAGGTCAAGACCACCTACAAGGCCAAGAAGCCCGTGCAGCTGCCCGGCGCCTACAACGTCAA
CATCAAGTTGGACATCACCTCCCACAACGAGGACTACACCATCGTGGAACAGTACGAACGCGCCGAGGGC
CGCCACTCCACCGGCGGCATGGACGAGCTGTACAAGGGTAAGCCTATCCCTAACCCTCTCCTCGGTCTCG
ATTCTACGACCGGTTTAGCCTTGAAATTAGCAGGTCTTGATATCATGGTGAGCAAGGGCGAGGAGCTGTT
CACCGGGGTGGTGCCCATCCTGGTCGAGCTGGACGGCGACGTAAACGGCCACAAGTTCAGCGTGTCTGGC
GAGGGCGAGGGCGATGCCACCTACGGCAAGCTGACCCTGAAGTTCATCTGCACCACCGGCAAGCTGCCCG
TGCCCTGGCCCACCCTCGTGACCACCCTGACCTACGGCGTGCAGTGCTTCAGCCGCTACCCCGACCACAT
GAAGCAGCACGACTTCTTCAAGTCCGCCATGCCCGAAGGCTACGTCCAGGAGCGCACCATCTTCTTCAAG
GACGACGGCAACTACAAGACCCGCGCCGAGGTGAAGTTCGAGGGCGACACCCTGGTGAACCGCATCGAGC
TGAAGGGCATCGACTTCAAGGAGGACGGCAACATCCTGGGGCACAAGCTGGAGTACAACTACAACAGCCA
CAACGTCTATATCATGGCCGACAAGCAGAAGAACGGCATCAAGGCGAACTTCAAGATCCGCCACAACATC
GAGGACGGCAGCGTGCAGCTCGCCGACCACTACCAGCAGAACACCCCCATCGGCGACGGCCCCGTGCTGC
TGCCCGACAACCACTACCTGAGCACCCAGTCCGCCCTGAGCAAAGACCCCAACGAGAAGCGCGATCACAT
GGTCCTGCTGGAGTTCGTGACCGCCGCCGGGATCACTCTCGGCATGGACGAGCTGTACGGTACCAAACGA
AGGAGACAGAAGATCCGGAAGTATACGATGCGTAGGTGACAATTGGAAGACTAATGCGTTTTCGAGATAT
CTAGACCCAGCTTTCTTGTACAAAGTTGGCATTATAAGAAAGCATTGCTTATCAATTTGTTGCAACGAAC
AGGTCACTATCAGTCAAAATAAAATCATTATTTGCCATCCAGCTGCAGCTCTGGCCCGTGTCTCAAAATC
TCTGATGTTACATTGCACAAGATAAAAATATATCATCATGAACAATAAAACTGTCTGCTTACATAAACAG
TAATACAAGGGGTGTTATGAGCCATATTCAACGGGAAACGTCGAGGCCGCGATTAAATTCCAACATGGAT
GCTGATTTATATGGGTATAAATGGGCTCGCGATAATGTCGGGCAATCAGGTGCGACAATCTATCGCTTGT
ATGGGAAGCCCGATGCGCCAGAGTTGTTTCTGAAACATGGCAAAGGTAGCGTTGCCAATGATGTTACAGA
TGAGATGGTCAGACTAAACTGGCTGACGGAATTTATGCCTCTTCCGACCATCAAGCATTTTATCCGTACT
CCTGATGATGCATGGTTACTCACCACTGCGATCCCCGGAAAAACAGCATTCCAGGTATTAGAAGAATATC
CTGATTCAGGTGAAAATATTGTTGATGCGCTGGCAGTGTCCCTGCGCCGGTTGCATTCGATTCCTGTTTG
TAATTGTCCTTTTAACAGCGATCGCGTATTTCGTCTCGCTCAGGCGCAATCACGAATGAATAACGGTTTG
GTTGATGCGAGTGATTTTGATGACGAGCGTAATGGCTGGCCTGTTGAACAAGTCTGGAAAGAAATGCATA
AACTTTTGCCATTCTCACCGGATTCAGTCGTCACTCATGGTGATTTCTCACTTGATAACCTTATTTTTGA
CGAGGGGAAATTAGGCCGGGAAGCCGATCTCGGCTTGAACGAATTGTTAGGTGGCGGTACTTGGGTCGAT
ATCAAAGTGCATCACTTCTTCCCGTATGCCCAACTTTGTATAGAGAGCCACTGCGGGATCGTCACCGTAA
TCTGCTTGCACGTAGATCACATAAGCACCAAGCGCGTTGGCCTCATGCTTGAGGAGATTGATGAGCGCGG
TGGCAATGCCCTGCCTCCGGTGCTCGCCGGAGACTGCGAGATCATAGATATAGATCTCACTACGCGGCTG
CTCAAACTTGGGCAGAACGTAAGCCGCGAGAGCGCCAACAACCGCTTCTTGGTCGAAGGCAGCAAGCGCG
ATGAATGTCTTACTACGGAGCAAGTTCCCGAGGTAATCGGAGTCCGGCTGATGTTGGGAGTAGGTGGCTA
CGTCTCCGAACTCACGACCGAAAAGATCAAGAGCAGCCCGCATGGATTTGACTTGGTCAGGGCCGAGCCT
ACATGTGCGAATGATGCCCATACTTGAGCCACCTAACTTTGTTTTAGGGCGACTGCCCTGCTGCGTAACA
TCGTTGCTGCTGCGTAACATCGTTGCTGCTCCATAACATCAAACATCGACCCACGGCGTAACGCGCTTGC
TGCTTGGATGCCCGAGGCATAGACTGTACAAAAAAACAGTCATAACAAGCCATGAAAACCGCCACTGCGC
CGTTACCACCGCTGCGTTCGGTCAAGGTTCTGGACCAGTTGCGTGAGCGCATACGCTACTTGCATTACAG
TTTACGAACCGAACAGGCTTATGTCAACTGGGTTCGTGCCTTCATCCGTTTCCACGGTGTGCGTCACCCG
GCAACCTTGGGCAGCAGCGAAGTCGAGGCATTTCTGTCCTGGCTGGCGAACGAGCGCAAGGTTTCGGTCT
CCACGCATCGTCAGGCATTGGCGGCCTTGCTGTTCTTCTACGGCAAGGTGCTGTGCACGGATCTGCCCTG
GCTTCAGGAGATCGGAAGACCTCGGCCGTCGCGGCGCTTGCCGGTGGTGCTGACCCCGGATGAAGTGGTT
CGCATCCTCGGTTTTCTGGAAGGCGAGCATCGTTTGTTCGCCCAGGACTCTAGCTATAGTTCTAGTGGTT
GGCTACTAATAGGTTGTATTGATGTTGGACGAGTCGGAATCGCAGACCGATACCAGGATCTTGCCATCCT
ATGGAACTGCCTCGGTGAGTTTTCTCCTTCATTACAGAAACGGCTTTTTCAAAAATATGGTATTGATAAT
CCTGATATGAATAAATTGCAGTTTCATTTGATGCTCGATGAGTTTTTCTAATCAGAATTGGTTAATTGGT
TGTAACACTGGCAGAGCATTACGCTGACTTGACGGGACGGCGCAAGCTCATGACCAAAATCCCTTAACGT
GAGTTTTCGTTCCACTGAGCGTCAGACCCCGTAGAAAAGATCAAAGGATCTTCTTGAGATCCTTTTTTTC
TGCGCGTAATCTGCTGCTTGCAAACAAAAAAACCACCGCTACCAGCGGTGGTTTGTTTGCCGGATCAAGA
GCTACCAACTCTTTTTCCGAAGGTAACTGGCTTCAGCAGAGCGCAGATACCAAATACTGTTCTTCTAGTG
TAGCCGTAGTTAGGCCACCACTTCAAGAACTCTGTAGCACCGCCTACATACCTCGCTCTGCTAATCCTGT
TACCAGTGGCTGCTGCCAGTGGCGATAAGTCGTGTCTTACCGGGTTGGACTCAAGACGATAGTTACCGGA
TAAGGCGCAGCGGTCGGGCTGAACGGGGGGTTCGTGCACACAGCCCAGCTTGGAGCGAACGACCTACACC
GAACTGAGATACCTACAGCGTGAGCTATGAGAAAGCGCCACGCTTCCCGAAGGGAGAAAGGCGGACAGGT
ATCCGGTAAGCGGCAGGGTCGGAACAGGAGAGCGCACGAGGGAGCTTCCAGGGGGAAACGCCTGGTATCT
TTATAGTCCTGTCGGGTTTCGCCACCTCTGACTTGAGCGTCGATTTTTGTGATGCTCGTCAGGGGGGCGG
AGCCTATGGAAAAACGCCAGCAACGCGGCCTTTTTACGGTTCCTGGCCTTTTGCTGGCCTTTTGCTCACA
TGTTCTTTCCTGCGTTATCCCCTGATTCTGTGGATAACCGTATTACCGCTAGCATGGATCTCGGGGACGT
CTAACTACTAAGCGAGAGTAGGGAACTGCCAGGCATCAAATAAAACGAAAGGCTCAGTCGGAAGACTGGG
CCTTTCGTTTTATCTGTTGTTTGTCGGTGAACGCTCTCCTGAGTAGGACAAATCCGCCGGGAGCGGATTT
GAACGTTGTGAAGCAACGGCCCGGAGGGTGGCGGGCAGGACGCCCGCCATAAACTGCCAGGCATCAAACT
AAGCAGAAGGCCATC
Features (pLannotate 1.2.2; 14 found; start..end, strand, type, name):
     67..166     +  protein_bind   attL1: mutant version of attL; recombination site for the Gateway® LR reaction LR Clonase™
    198..512     +  promoter       tight TRE promoter: Tet-responsive promoter PTight, consisting of seven tet operator sequences followed by the minimal CMV promoter
    519..1226    +  CDS            mCherry: mCherry is a basic (constitutively fluorescent) red fluorescent protein published in 2004, derived from Discosoma sp.. It is reported to be a very rapidly-maturing monomer with low acid sensitivity.
   1227..1268    +  CDS            V5 tag: epitope tag from simian virus 5
   1305..2018    +  CDS            EGFP: EGFP is a basic (constitutively fluorescent) green fluorescent protein published in 1996, derived from Aequorea victoria. It is reported to be a rapidly-maturing weak dimer with moderate acid sensitivity.
   2105..2204    -  protein_bind   attL2: mutant version of attL; recombination site for the Gateway® LR reaction LR Clonase™
   2327..2953    +  CDS            KanR (fragment): aminoglycoside phosphotransferase; aph(3')-Ia; confers resistance to kanamycin in bacteria or G418 (Geneticin®) in eukaryotes
   2987..3520    -  CDS            GmR: gentamycin acetyltransferase; aacC1; confers resistance to gentamycin
   3709..3737    -  promoter       Pc promoter: intI1 (promoter lies within the coding sequence); class 1 integron promoter
   3715..4062    -  CDS            YPR2_ECOLX (fragment): Protein predicted: Swiss-Prot protein existence level 4. From Escherichia coli.
   4067..4251    +  CDS            KanR (fragment): aminoglycoside phosphotransferase; aph(3')-Ia; confers resistance to kanamycin in bacteria or G418 (Geneticin®) in eukaryotes
   4394..4982    +  rep_origin     ori: high-copy-number ColE1/pMB1/pBR322/pUC origin of replication
   5150..5193    -  terminator     rrnB T1 terminator: Escherichia coli rrnB; transcription terminator T1 from the E. coli rrnB gene
   5325..17      +  terminator     rrnB T2 terminator (across the origin): transcription terminator T2 from the E. coli rrnB gene
