[The description below was written by a language model from this plasmid's Addgene catalogue record and pLannotate feature annotations shown in this document.]
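Description:
pEN_TT mCh-V5-NES-EGFP-Erbb2 NLS is a Gateway entry vector built on the pEN_TTmiRC2 backbone, designed to move a tetracycline-inducible reporter cassette into a destination vector by LR recombination. It is a high-copy plasmid of about 5.3 kb that replicates in E. coli from a ColE1/pUC-type origin and is selected with gentamicin. Resistance comes from a gentamicin acetyltransferase gene (aacC1) driven by a class 1 integron Pc promoter. This cassette interrupts an older kanamycin resistance gene, which survives only as two annotated fragments. The rrnB T1 and T2 terminators lie upstream of the recombination cassette and insulate it from read-through transcription from the backbone.

Between attL1 and attL2 sits the tight TRE promoter, consisting of seven tet operators fused to a minimal CMV promoter. Expression therefore depends on a tetracycline-controlled transactivator supplied by the destination vector or the host cell. The promoter drives a single fusion reading frame of mCherry, a V5 epitope tag and EGFP. The short unannotated gaps between V5 and EGFP and after EGFP are consistent with the nuclear export signal and the nuclear localization sequence from rat Erbb2 (HER2/neu) named in the construct title, though the feature table does not annotate either one. The catalogue lists an N-terminal 3xFLAG tag, but no FLAG feature was detected, and mCherry begins almost immediately after the promoter, so this field may be inherited from a related construct.

With opposing export and import signals on a dual-fluorescent protein, the design suggests an inducible reporter for testing the nuclear import activity of the Erbb2 NLS. This fits the associated work on nucleocytoplasmic transport of active HER2.
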