Addgene plasmid #192317: pEN_TT mCh-V5-NES-EGFP-Erbb2 NLS
Purpose: Gateway entry vector for an inducible mCh-V5-NES-EGFP-Erbb2 NLS
Depositing lab: Kevin Janes. Depositing organization: University of Virginia. Publication: Nucleocytoplasmic transport of active HER2 causes fractional escape from the DCIS-like state. Wang L, Paudel BB, McKnight RA, Janes KA. Nat Commun. 2023 Apr 13;14(1):2110. doi: 10.1038/s41467-023-37914-x. PubMed 37055441.
Backbone
  Vector backbone: pEN_TTmiRC2
  Backbone manufacturer: Addgene #25752
  Vector type: Gateway entry vector
Growth in bacteria
  Bacterial resistance: Gentamicin, 10 μg/mL
  Growth temperature: 37°C
  Growth strain: DH5alpha
  Copy number: High Copy
Gene/Insert
  Gene/Insert name: mCh-V5-NES-EGFP-Erbb2 NLS
  Species: R. norvegicus (rat)
  Entrez Gene: Erbb2 (a.k.a. HER2/neu, neu)
  Tag / fusion protein: 3xFLAG (N terminal on insert)
  Cloning method: Restriction Enzyme; 5′ cloning site SpeI (not destroyed); 3′ cloning site MfeI (not destroyed)
Terms and licenses: Academic/Nonprofit Terms; Industry Terms: Not Available to Industry
How to cite: pEN_TT mCh-V5-NES-EGFP-Erbb2 NLS was a gift from Kevin Janes (Addgene plasmid # 192317 ; http://n2t.net/addgene:192317 ; RRID:Addgene_192317)
